Addgene plasmid #44750: pBMN-flag beta-catenin K49R
Depositing lab: Eric Fearon. Depositing organization: University of Michigan. Publication: Lysine residues Lys-19 and Lys-49 of beta-catenin regulate its levels and function in T cell factor transcriptional activation and neoplastic transformation. Winer IS, Bommer GT, Gonik N, Fearon ER. J Biol Chem. 2006 Sep 8;281(36):26181-7. Epub 2006 Jul 18. 10.1074/jbc.M604217200 PubMed 16849322.
Backbone
  Vector backbone: pBMN-Z
  Backbone manufacturer: Nolan Lab
  Vector type: Mammalian Expression, Retroviral
Growth in bacteria
  Bacterial resistance: Ampicillin, 100 μg/mL
  Growth temperature: 37°C
  Growth strain: DH5alpha
  Copy number: Unknown
Gene/Insert
  Gene/Insert name: beta-catenin
  Mutation: K49R
  Tag / fusion protein: FLAG (C terminal on insert)
  Cloning method: Restriction Enzyme; 5′ cloning site unknown (unknown if destroyed); 3′ cloning site unknown (unknown if destroyed)
  Sequencing primers: 5′ pLXSN-5
Terms and licenses: Academic/Nonprofit Terms; Industry Terms: Not Available to Industry
How to cite: pBMN-flag beta-catenin K49R was a gift from Eric Fearon (Addgene plasmid # 44750 ; http://n2t.net/addgene:44750 ; RRID:Addgene_44750)
