[The description below was written by a language model from this plasmid's Addgene catalogue record.]
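Description:
pBMN-flag beta-catenin K49R is a retroviral mammalian expression plasmid built on the pBMN-Z backbone. It is propagated in E. coli under ampicillin selection; the copy number is recorded as unknown, and no feature table is available, so the origin of replication and any mammalian selection marker are not stated. Vectors of the pBMN family are generally Moloney murine leukemia virus-based constructs in which the insert sits between long terminal repeats, downstream of a packaging signal. The 5′ LTR typically drives transcription, and transfection into a packaging cell line yields replication-defective virus for stable transduction of target cells. The record itself does not list the promoter or these viral elements, and the restriction sites used for cloning are unknown.

The insert is beta-catenin carrying a K49R substitution, replacing lysine 49 with arginine, and fused to a FLAG epitope that the record places at the C terminus of the insert. The species of origin of the cDNA is not given. The FLAG tag allows the exogenous protein to be detected or immunoprecipitated separately from endogenous beta-catenin. The associated publication concerns how lysines 19 and 49 of beta-catenin regulate the protein's levels, its activity in T cell factor (TCF)-dependent transcriptional activation, and its capacity for neoplastic transformation. An arginine substitution preserves the positive charge while removing a lysine that could otherwise be modified. The construct is therefore suited to expressing this point mutant stably in mammalian cells, for comparison with wild-type or other mutant forms in assays of protein abundance, TCF reporter activity and transformation.
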