>Addgene plasmid #44750 | pBMN-flag beta-catenin K49R | addgene partial sequence | sequence record 75250 | pBMN_5
GCCGGATCCCCAGCGTGGACAATGGCTACTCAAGCTGATTTGATGGAGTTGGACATGGCCATGGAACCAG
ACAGAAAAGCGGCTGTTAGTCACTGGCAGCAACAGTCTTACCTGGACTCTGGAATCCATTCTGGTGCCAC
TACCACAGCTCCTTCTCTGAGTGGTAGAGGCAATCCTGAGGAAGAGGATGTGGATACCTCCCAAGTCCTG
TATGAGTGGGAACAGGGATTTTCTCAGTCCTTCACTCAAGAACAAGTAGCTGATATTGATGGACAGTATG
CAATGACTCGAGCTCAGAGGGTACGAGCTGCTATGTTCCCTGAGACATTAGATGAGGGCATGCAGATCCC
ATCTACACAGTTTGATGCTGCTCATCCCACTAATGTCCAGCGTTTGGCTGAACCATCACAGATGCTGAAA
CATGCAGTTGTAAACTTGATTAACTATCAAGATGATGCAGAACTTGCCACACGTGCAATCCCTGAACTGA
CAAAACTGCTAAATGACGAGGACCAGGTGGTGGTTAATAAGGCTGCAGTTATGGTCCATCAGCTTTCTAA
AAAGGAAGCTTCCAGACACGCTATCATGCGTTCTCCTCAGATGGTGTCTGCTATTGTACGTACCATGCAG
AATACAAATGATGTAGAAACAGCTCGTTGTACCGCTGGGACCTTGCATAACCTTTCCCATCATCGTGAGG
GCTTACTGGCCATCTTTAAGTCTGGAGGCATTCCTGCCCTGGTGAAAATGCTTGGTTCACCAGTGGATTC
TGTGTTGTTTTATGCCATTACAACTCTCCACAACCTTTTATTACATCAAGAAGGAGCTAAAATGGCAGTG
CGTTTAGCTGGTGGGCTGCAGAAAATGGTTGCCTTGCTCAACAAAACAAA
