>Addgene plasmid #44750 | pBMN-flag beta-catenin K49R | addgene partial sequence | sequence record 81148 | hBcatenin-F 5'-atggcttggaatgagactgc-3'
GCCAGGATGCCTTGGGTATGGACCCCATGATGGAACATGAGATGGGTGGCCACCACCCTGGTGCTGACTA
TCCAGTTGATGGGCTGCCAGATCTGGGGCATGCCCAGGACCTCATGGATGGGCTGCCTCCAGGTGACAGC
AATCAGCTGGCCTGGTTTGATACTGACCTGGACTACAAGGACGACGATGACAAGTAAGCGGCCGCCAGCA
CAGTGGTCGACGATAAAATAAAAGATTTTATTTAGTCTCCAGAAAAAGGGGGGAATGAAAGACCCCACCT
GTAGGTTTGGCAAGCTAGCTTAAGTAACGCCATTTTGCAAGGCATGGAAAAATACATAACTGAGAATAGA
GAAGTTCAGATCAAGGTCAGGAACAGATGGAACAGCTGAATATGGGCCAAACAGGATATCTGTGGTAAGC
AGTTCCTGCCCCGGCTCAGGGCCAAGAACAGATGGAACAGCTGAATATGGGCCAAACAGGATATCTGTGG
TAAGCAGTTCCTGCCCCGGCTCAGGGCCAAGAACAGATGGTCCCCAGATGCGGTCCAGCCCTCAGCAGTT
TCTAGAGAACCATCAGATGTTTCCAGGGTGCCCCAAGGACCTGAAATGACCCTGTGCCTTATTTGAACTA
ACCAATCAGTTCGCTTCTCGCTTCTGTTCGCGCGCTTCTGCTCCCCGAGCTCAATAAAAGAGCCCACAAC
CCCTCACTCGGGGCGCCAGTCCTCCGATTGACTG
